>Addgene plasmid #200660 | pAAV-hSyn-con/fon DREADD Gi-mCherry | addgene full sequence | sequence record 393500 | Addgene NGS Result
CCTGCAGGCAGCTGCGCGCTCGCTCGCTCACTGAGGCCGCCCGGGCGTCGGGCGACCTTTGGTCGCCCGG
CCTCAGTGAGCGAGCGAGCGCGCAGAGAGGGAGTGGCCAACTCCATCACTAGGGGTTCCTGCGGCCGCAC
GCGTGTGTCTAGACTGCAGAGGGCCCTGCGTATGAGTGCAAGTGGGTTTTAGGACCAGGATGAGGCGGGG
TGGGGGTGCCTACCTGACGACCGACCCCGACCCACTGGACAAGCACCCAACCCCCATTCCCCAAATTGCG
CATCCCCTATCAGAGAGGGGGAGGGGAAACAGGATGCGGCGAGGCGCGTGCGCACTGCCAGCTTCAGCAC
CGCGGACAGTGCCTTCGCCCCCGCCTGGCGGCGCGCGCCACCGCCGCCTCAGCACTGAAGGCGCGCTGAC
GTCACTCGCCGGTCCCCCGCAAACTCCCCTTCCCGGCCACCTTGGTCGCGTCCGCGCCGCCGCCGGCCCA
GCCGGACCGCACCACGCGAGGCGCGAGATAGGGGGGCACGGGCGCGACCATCTGCGCTGCGGCGCCGGCG
ACTCAGCGCTGCCTCAGTCTGCGGTGGGCAGCGGAGGAGTCGTGTCGTGCCTGAGAGCGCAGTCGAGAAG
GTACCGAAGTTCCTATTCTTCAAATAGTATAGGAACTTCGAAGTTCCTATTCTTCAAAAGGTATAGGAAC
TTCGGCGCGCCTTACTTGTACAGCTCGTCCATGCCGCCGGTGGAGTGGCGGCCCTCGGCGCGTTCGTACT
GTTCCACGATGGTGTAGTCCTCGTTGTGGGAGGTGATGTCCAACTTGATGTTGACGTTGTAGGCGCCGGG
CAGCTGCACGGGCTTCTTGGCCTTGTAGGTGGTCTTGACCTCAGCGTCGTAGTGGCCGCCGTCCTTCAGC
TTCAGCCTCTGCTTGATCTCGCCCTTCAGGGCGCCGTCCTCGGGGTACATCCGCTCGGAGGAGGCCTCCC
AGCCCATGGTCTTCTTCTGCATTACGGGGCCGTCGGAGGGGAAGTTGGTGCCGCGCAGCTTCACCTTGTA
GATGAACTCGCCGTCCTGCAGGGAGGAGTCCTGGGTCACGGTCACCACGCCGCCGTCCTCGAAGTTCATC
ACGCGCTCCCACTTGAAGCCCTCGGGGAAGGACAGCTTCAAGTAGTCGGGGATGTCGGCGGGGTGCTTCA
CGTAGGCCTGTGGGACGACATGACTTAACCAGTTAACCATGTTCTCTGAACATGAGAAGGGCTGGCCACT
CTCCAGTCGACATAACTTCGTATAGGATACTTTATACGAAGTTATATAACTTCGTATAGTATACCTTATA
CGAAGTTATACTAGTTGTGCCCCCCCTTTTTTTTATAAAATTGTATTAATGTTATATACATATCTCCTGT
ATGTGACCCATGTGCTTATGACTCTATTTCTCATGTGTTTAGGCAGTGCCACCCAGAACACCAAGGAACG
CCCAGCCACAGAGCTGTCCACCACAGAGGCCACCACGCCCGCCATGCCCGCCCCTCCCCTGCAGCCGCGG
GCCCTCAACCCAGCCTCCAGATGGTCCAAGATCCAGATTGTGACGAAGCAGACAGGCAATGAGTGTGTGA
CAGCCATTGAGATTGTGCCTGCCACGCCGGCTGGCATGCGCCCTGCGGCCAACGTGGCCCGCAAGTTCGC
CAGCATCGCTCGCAACCAGGTGCGCAAGAAGCGGCAGATGGCGGCCCGGGAGCGCAAAGTGACACGAACG
ATCTTTGCCATTCTGCTGGCCTTCATCCTCACCTGGACGCCCTACAACGTCATGGTCCTGGTGAACACCT
TCTGCCAGAGCTGCATCCCTGACACGGTGTGGTCCATTGGCTACTGGCTCTGCTACGTCAACAGCACCAT
CAACCCTGCCTGCTATGCTCTGTGCAACGCCACCTTTAAAAAGACCTTCCGGCACCTGCTGCTGTGCCAG
TATCGGAACATCGGCACTGCCAGGCGGGATCCACCGGTCGCCACCATGGTGAGCAAGGGCGAGGAGGATA
ACATGGCCATCATCAAGGAGTTCATGCGCTTCAAGGTGCACATGGAGGGCTCCGTGAACGGCCACGAGTT
CGAGATCGAGGGCGAGGGCGAGGGCCGCCCCTACGAGGGCACCCAGACCGCCAAGCTGAAGGTGACCAAG
GGTGGCCCCCTGCCCTTCGCCTGGGACATCCTGTCCCCTCAGTTCATGTACGGCTCCAAGGTGAGTACAG
GAGGGGATCCATAACTTCGTATAAAGTATCCTATACGAAGTTATATAACTTCGTATAAGGTATACTATAC
GAAGTTATGCTAGCAACCCCGACACTTACCTGAGCTGGACTCATTGGAAGTGTCCTTATCAGCCACGGGG
CGCGGTGGCGGTGGCAGCGCTGGCGGGGGGGCCTCCTCCAGCTTGCCATTGCGCAGCTCCTCCCGGGCGG
CCTCCCCGGGCGGGGGCTTCTTGACGCTCTGCTTCATTAGTGGGCTCTTGAGGAAGGCCAGCGTCTTGGC
TTTCTTCTCCTTCGGGCCCTCGGGCCGGTGCTTGTGGACTCGGCTGCGACTGGCCAGGGAGATGTGGATG
TACAGCACCGTCATGATGACCACAGGCAGGTAGAAGCCAGCAATGGCTGTGCCAAAGGTCACTGCTGGGT
TGGACAGGAACTGGATGAAGCACTGGTTGTCGGGCACCGTCCGCTTACCCACCACAAACTGCCAGAACAA
GATGGCAGGCGCCCAGAGCACGAAGGACAGTACCCAGGCAGCAGCAATCATGAGGCCTGCCATCTTGGTG
GTGCGCCGGGCAGGGTAGGTGAGAGGCTTGGTGACGCAGAAGTAGCGGTCAAAGCTGATGATGAGAAGGT
TCATGACGGAGGCGTTGCTCACCACGCAGTCCAGGGCCAGCCACAGGTCGCAGACCACGGCGCCCAGGGG
CCAGTAGCCCTTGATGATGTACACGGTGTAGAGGTTCATGGAGAAGGCGCCTATGATGAGATCAGCACAC
GCCAGGCTGAAGAGGAAGTAGTTGTTGACTGTCTGCAGCTGCCTGTTGACCTTGATGGACAGCATCACCA
GGATGTTGCCCACGACAGTCACCAGGCTCAGGGAGCCTGTCACTGTGGCAATGAAGACCATTTCCACCGT
CTCATAGCGATTGTGGGATGATGACGTGACCAGGCGCACGGACTGATTGCCCGAGCTGCCATTGACAGGT
GTGAAGTTGGCCATGGTGGCGGTGGCGAGCTCGAAGTTCCTATACTATTTGAAGAATAGGAACTTCGAAG
TTCCTATACCTTTTGAAGAATAGGAACTTCGAATTCGATATCAAGCTTATCGATAATCAACCTCTGGATT
ACAAAATTTGTGAAAGATTGACTGGTATTCTTAACTATGTTGCTCCTTTTACGCTATGTGGATACGCTGC
TTTAATGCCTTTGTATCATGCTATTGCTTCCCGTATGGCTTTCATTTTCTCCTCCTTGTATAAATCCTGG
TTGCTGTCTCTTTATGAGGAGTTGTGGCCCGTTGTCAGGCAACGTGGCGTGGTGTGCACTGTGTTTGCTG
ACGCAACCCCCACTGGTTGGGGCATTGCCACCACCTGTCAGCTCCTTTCCGGGACTTTCGCTTTCCCCCT
CCCTATTGCCACGGCGGAACTCATCGCCGCCTGCCTTGCCCGCTGCTGGACAGGGGCTCGGCTGTTGGGC
ACTGACAATTCCGTGGTGTTGTCGGGGAAATCATCGTCCTTTCCTTGGCTGCTCGCCTATGTTGCCACCT
GGATTCTGCGCGGGACGTCCTTCTGCTACGTCCCTTCGGCCCTCAATCCAGCGGACCTTCCTTCCCGCGG
CCTGCTGCCGGCTCTGCGGCCTCTTCCGCGTCTTCGCCTTCGCCCTCAGACGAGTCGGATCTCCCTTTGG
GCCGCCTCCCCGCATCGATACCGAGCGCTGCTCGAGAGATCTACGGGTGGCATCCCTGTGACCCCTCCCC
AGTGCCTCTCCTGGCCCTGGAAGTTGCCACTCCAGTGCCCACCAGCCTTGTCCTAATAAAATTAAGTTGC
ATCATTTTGTCTGACTAGGTGTCCTTCTATAATATTATGGGGTGGAGGGGGGTGGTATGGAGCAAGGGGC
AAGTTGGGAAGACAACCTGTAGGGCCTGCGGGGTCTATTGGGAACCAAGCTGGAGTGCAGTGGCACAATC
TTGGCTCACTGCAATCTCCGCCTCCTGGGTTCAAGCGATTCTCCTGCCTCAGCCTCCCGAGTTGTTGGGA
TTCCAGGCATGCATGACCAGGCTCAGCTAATTTTTGTTTTTTTGGTAGAGACGGGGTTTCACCATATTGG
CCAGGCTGGTCTCCAACTCCTAATCTCAGGTGATCTACCCACCTTGGCCTCCCAAATTGCTGGGATTACA
GGCGTGAACCACTGCTCCCTTCCCTGTCCTTCTGATTTTGTAGGTAACCACGTGCGGACCGAGCGGCCGC
AGGAACCCCTAGTGATGGAGTTGGCCACTCCCTCTCTGCGCGCTCGCTCGCTCACTGAGGCCGGGCGACC
AAAGGTCGCCCGACGCCCGGGCTTTGCCCGGGCGGCCTCAGTGAGCGAGCGAGCGCGCAGCTGCCTGCAG
GGGCGCCTGATGCGGTATTTTCTCCTTACGCATCTGTGCGGTATTTCACACCGCATA
[95 nt withheld, positions 4678-4772]
T
[46 nt withheld, positions 4774-4819]
C
[141 nt withheld, positions 4821-4961]
CCTTTGACGTTGGAGTCCACGTTCTTT
[37 nt withheld, positions 4989-5025]
ACTCTATCTCGGGCTATTCTTTTGATTTATAAGGGATTTTGCCGATTTCGGTCTATTGGTTAAAAAATGA
GCTGATTTAACAAAAATTTAACGCGAATTTTAACAAAATATTAACGTTTACAATTTTATGGTGCACTCTC
AGTACAATCTGCTCTGATGCCGCATAGTTAAGCCAGCCCCGACACCCGCCAACACCCGCTGACGCGCCCT
GACGGGCTTGTCTGCTCCCGGCATCCGCTTACAGACAAGCTGTGACCGTCTCCGGGAGCTGCATGTGTCA
GAGGTTTTCACCGTCATCACCGAAACGCGCGAGACGAAAGGGCCTCGTGATACGCCTATTTTTATAGGTT
AATGTCATGATAATAATGGTTTCTTAGACGTCAGGTGGCACTTTTCGGGGAAATGTGCGCGGAACCCCTA
TTTGTTTATTTTTCTAAATACATTCAAATATGTATCCGCTCATGAGACAATAACCCTGATAAATGCTTCA
ATAATATTGAAAAAGGAAGAGTATGAGTATTCAACATTTCCGTGTCGCCCTTATTCCCTTTTTTGCGGCA
TTTTGCCTTCCTGTTTTTGCTCACCCAGAAACGCTGGTGAAAGTAAAAGATGCTGAAGATCAGTTGGGTG
CACGAGTGGGTTACATCGAACTGGATCTCAACAGCGGTAAGATCCTTGAGAGTTTTCGCCCCGAAGAACG
TTTTCCAATGATGAGCACTTTTAAAGTTCTGCTATGTGGCGCGGTATTATCCCGTATTGACGCCGGGCAA
GAGCAACTCGGTCGCCGCATACACTATTCTCAGAATGACTTGGTTGAGTACTCACCAGTCACAGAAAAGC
ATCTTACGGATGGCATGACAGTAAGAGAATTATGCAGTGCTGCCATAACCATGAGTGATAACACTGCGGC
CAACTTACTTCTGACAACGATCGGAGGACCGAAGGAGCTAACCGCTTTTTTGCACAACATGGGGGATCAT
GTAACTCGCCTTGATCGTTGGGAACCGGAGCTGAATGAAGCCATACCAAACGACGAGCGTGACACCACGA
TGCCTGTAGCAATGGCAACAACGTTGCGCAAACTATTAACTGGCGAACTACTTACTCTAGCTTCCCGGCA
ACAATTAATAGACTGGATGGAGGCGGATAAAGTTGCAGGACCACTTCTGCGCTCGGCCCTTCCGGCTGGC
TGGTTTATTGCTGATAAATCTGGAGCCGGTGAGCGTGGGTCTCGCGGTATCATTGCAGCACTGGGGCCAG
ATGGTAAGCCCTCCCGTATCGTAGTTATCTACACGACGGGGAGTCAGGCAACTATGGATGAACGAAATAG
ACAGATCGCTGAGATAGGTGCCTCACTGATTAAGCATTGGTAACTGTCAGACCAAGTTTACTCATATATA
CTTTAGATTGATTTAAAACTTCATTTTTAATTTAAAAGGATCTAGGTGAAGATCCTTTTTGATAATCTCA
TGACCAAAATCCCTTAACGTGAGTTTTCGTTCCACTGAGCGTCAGACCCCGTAGAAAAGATCAAAGGATC
TTCTTGAGATCCTTTTTTTCTGCGCGTAATCTGCTGCTTGCAAACAAAAAAACCACCGCTACCAGCGGTG
GTTTGTTTGCCGGATCAAGAGCTACCAACTCTTTTTCCGAAGGTAACTGGCTTCAGCAGAGCGCAGATAC
CAAATACTGTTCTTCTAGTGTAGCCGTAGTTAGGCCACCACTTCAAGAACTCTGTAGCACCGCCTACATA
CCTCGCTCTGCTAATCCTGTTACCAGTGGCTGCTGCCAGTGGCGATAAGTCGTGTCTTACCGGGTTGGAC
TCAAGACGATAGTTACCGGATAAGGCGCAGCGGTCGGGCTGAACGGGGGGTTCGTGCACACAGCCCAGCT
TGGAGCGAACGACCTACACCGAACTGAGATACCTACAGCGTGAGCTATGAGAAAGCGCCACGCTTCCCGA
AGGGAGAAAGGCGGACAGGTATCCGGTAAGCGGCAGGGTCGGAACAGGAGAGCGCACGAGGGAGCTTCCA
GGGGGAAACGCCTGGTATCTTTATAGTCCTGTCGGGTTTCGCCACCTCTGACTTGAGCGTCGATTTTTGT
GATGCTCGTCAGGGGGGCGGAGCCTATGGAAAAACGCCAGCAACGCGGCCTTTTTACGGTTCCTGGCCTT
TTGCTGGCCTTTTGCTCACATGT
Features (pLannotate 1.2.2; 22 found; start..end, strand, type, name):
     12..39      +  repeat_region  AAV2 ITR (fragment): inverted terminal repeat of adeno-associated virus serotype 2 inverted
     68..95      +  repeat_region  AAV2 ITR (fragment): inverted terminal repeat of adeno-associated virus serotype 2 inverted
    175..622     +  promoter       hSyn promoter: human synapsin I promoter; confers neuron-specific expression (Kügler et al., 2003)
    715..1200    -  CDS            Blue102 (fragment): Blue102 is a fluorescent protein published in 2010, derived from Discosoma sp..
   1272..1305    +  protein_bind   lox2272: Cre-mediated recombination occurs in the 8-bp core sequence (GGATACTT). lox2272 sites are compatible with each other, but incompatible with loxP or loxN sites (Lee and Saito, 1988). Cre recombinase
   1306..1339    +  protein_bind   loxN: Cre-mediated recombination occurs in the 8-bp core sequence (GTATACCT). loxN sites are compatible with each other, but incompatible with loxP or lox2272 sites. Cre recombinase
   1442..1984    +  CDS            CHRM4 (fragment): ACM4_HUMAN - Experimental evidence at protein level: Swiss-Prot protein existence level 1. The muscarinic acetylcholine receptor mediates various cellular responses, including inhibition of adenylate cyclase, breakdown of phosphoinositides and modulation of potassium channels through the action of G proteins. Primary transducing effect is inhibition of adenylate cyclase. From Homo sapiens (Human).
   2006..2231    +  CDS            mCherry (fragment): monomeric derivative of DsRed fluorescent protein (Shaner et al., 2004) mammalian codon-optimized
   2251..2284    -  protein_bind   lox2272: Cre-mediated recombination occurs in the 8-bp core sequence (GGATACTT). lox2272 sites are compatible with each other, but incompatible with loxP or loxN sites (Lee and Saito, 1988). Cre recombinase
   2285..2318    -  protein_bind   loxN: Cre-mediated recombination occurs in the 8-bp core sequence (GTATACCT). loxN sites are compatible with each other, but incompatible with loxP or lox2272 sites. Cre recombinase
   2338..3234    -  CDS            CHRM4 (fragment): ACM4_HUMAN - Experimental evidence at protein level: Swiss-Prot protein existence level 1. The muscarinic acetylcholine receptor mediates various cellular responses, including inhibition of adenylate cyclase, breakdown of phosphoinositides and modulation of potassium channels through the action of G proteins. Primary transducing effect is inhibition of adenylate cyclase. From Homo sapiens (Human).
   3321..3345    +  misc_feature   MCS (fragment): pBluescript multiple cloning site
   3345..3933    +  misc_feature   WPRE: woodchuck hepatitis virus posttranscriptional regulatory element
   3965..4441    +  polyA_signal   hGH poly(A) signal: human growth hormone polyadenylation signal
   4481..4621    +  repeat_region  AAV2 ITR: inverted terminal repeat of adeno-associated virus serotype 2 inverted
   4626..4677    -  misc_feature   bom (fragment): basis of mobility region from pBR322
   4696..5151    +  rep_origin     f1 ori (sequence partly withheld): f1 bacteriophage origin of replication; arrow indicates direction of (+) strand synthesis
   5152..5201    -  misc_feature   bom (fragment): basis of mobility region from pBR322
   5303..5338    -  CDS            rop (fragment): Rop protein, which maintains plasmids at low copy number; rop
   5433..5537    +  promoter       AmpR promoter: bla
   5538..6398    +  CDS            AmpR: β-lactamase; bla; confers resistance to ampicillin, carbenicillin, and related antibiotics
   6569..7157    +  rep_origin     ori: high-copy-number ColE1/pMB1/pBR322/pUC origin of replication
