[The description below was written by a language model from this plasmid's Addgene catalogue record and pLannotate feature annotations shown in this document.]
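Description:
pAAV-hSyn-con/fon DREADD Gi-mCherry is an adeno-associated virus transfer plasmid built on the Stratagene pAAV backbone. It delivers an intersectional (INTRSECT, Cre-on/Flp-on) version of the inhibitory chemogenetic receptor hM4D(Gi) fused to mCherry. The expression cassette lies between AAV2 inverted terminal repeats, which allow it to be packaged into recombinant AAV. The left ITR is detected only as short fragments in the sequenced record, while the right one is annotated intact. In bacteria the plasmid is maintained through a high-copy ColE1/pUC-type origin and selected with ampicillin via β-lactamase. An f1 origin is also present.

Expression is driven by the neuron-specific human synapsin I promoter and supported downstream by a WPRE and the human growth hormone polyadenylation signal. The coding sequence is split into pieces rather than being one continuous open reading frame. The annotation shows two fragments of the human M4 muscarinic receptor (CHRM4) and two fragments of a DsRed-family red fluorescent protein (one called mCherry, one matched to a related variant), in differing orientations. A central segment carrying one CHRM4 fragment and one mCherry fragment is bracketed by oppositely oriented lox2272 and loxN pairs, which permit Cre-driven inversion. In the INTRSECT design, a functional transcript forms only after both Cre and Flp have reoriented their respective segments. The feature table does not annotate any Flp recognition sites, so the Flp-dependent part is inferred from the name and vector type.

The stated purpose is chemogenetic silencing and visualization of genetically defined subpopulations of retinal neurons in mice. The sequenced record (7,218 nt) is somewhat shorter than the listed total size of 7,545 bp.
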