Addgene plasmid #200660: pAAV-hSyn-con/fon DREADD Gi-mCherry
Purpose: Construct for chemogenetically silencing and visualizing subpopulations of neurons in the retina
Depositing lab: Samer Hattar. Depositing organization: National Institute of Mental Health (NIMH). Publication: M4-ipRGCs regulate contrast sensitivity in vision. Daly KM, Li X, Rathore S, Komal R, Beier C, Ostermeyer GP, Leffler J, Alam NM, Prusky GT, Robinson PR, Sivyer B, Grimes WN, Diamond JS, Brown RL, Hattar S. Cell Rep. 2026 Jul 5;45(7):117662. doi: 10.1016/j.celrep.2026.117662. PubMed 42406594.
Backbone
  Vector backbone: pAAV
  Backbone manufacturer: Stratagene
  Backbone size w/o insert (bp): 4600
  Total vector size (bp): 7545
  Vector type: Mammalian Expression, Mouse Targeting, AAV, Cre/Lox ; INTRSECT
  Selectable markers: Beta-lactamase
Growth in bacteria
  Bacterial resistance: Ampicillin, 100 μg/mL
  Growth temperature: 30°C
  Growth strain: NEB Stable
  Growth instructions: Growth temperature 32C actual.
  Copy number: High Copy
Gene/Insert
  Gene/Insert name: DREADD Gi-mCherry (alt name: hM4Gi-mCherry)
  Species: Synthetic
  Insert size (bp): 2684
  Promoter: hSyn
  Tag / fusion protein: mCherry
  Cloning method: Restriction Enzyme; 5′ cloning site KpnI (unknown if destroyed); 3′ cloning site EcoRI (unknown if destroyed)
  Sequencing primers: 5′ GTTTAAAGCTCAGGTCGAGA; 3′ GAATACCAGTCAATCTTTCAC
Terms and licenses: Academic/Nonprofit Terms; Industry Terms: Not Available to Industry
How to cite: pAAV-hSyn-con/fon DREADD Gi-mCherry was a gift from Samer Hattar (Addgene plasmid # 200660 ; http://n2t.net/addgene:200660 ; RRID:Addgene_200660)
